Addgene plasmid #216734: pAAV-U6-sgCTG-CMV-GFP
Purpose: AAV plasmid containing sgCTG (target sequence: (CUG)6) driven by a U6 promoter and eGFP under the control of the CMV promoter. Used for in vivo experiments.
Depositing lab: Vincent Dion. Publication: Cas9 nickase-mediated contraction of CAG/CTG repeats at multiple disease loci. Alvaro Murillo, Melanie Alpaugh, Meghan Larin, Emma L. Randall, Laura Heraty, Ruban Rex Durairaj, Alys N. Aston, Alysha S. Taylor, Alex Mas Monteys, Nina Stöberl, Aeverie E. R. Heuchan, Pascale Aeschlimann, Soumyasree Bhattacharyya, Nicholas D. Allen, Jack Puymirat, Beverly L. Davidson, Francesca Cicchetti, Mariah Lelos, Vincent Dion. bioRxiv 10.1101/2024.02.19.580669.
Backbone
  Vector backbone: pAAV
  Backbone manufacturer: Genscript
  Vector type: Mammalian Expression, AAV, CRISPR
Growth in bacteria
  Bacterial resistance: Ampicillin, 100 μg/mL
  Growth temperature: 37°C
  Growth strain: NEB Stable
  Copy number: High Copy
Gene/Insert
  Gene/Insert name: sgCTG
  gRNA/shRNA sequence: CTGCTGCTGCTGCTGCTG
  Species: Synthetic
  Promoter: U6 and CMV
  Cloning method: Unknown
  Sequencing primers: 5′ n/a
Terms and licenses: Academic/Nonprofit Terms; Industry Terms: Not Available to Industry
How to cite: pAAV-U6-sgCTG-CMV-GFP was a gift from Vincent Dion (Addgene plasmid # 216734 ; http://n2t.net/addgene:216734 ; RRID:Addgene_216734)
