[The description below was written by a language model from this plasmid's Addgene catalogue record and pLannotate feature annotations shown in this document.]
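Description:
pAAV-U6-sgCTG-CMV-GFP is an AAV transfer plasmid for mammalian CRISPR work, built on a commercially synthesised pAAV backbone. It is propagated in E. coli at high copy from a ColE1/pUC-type origin under ampicillin selection (AmpR with its bla promoter), and it also carries an f1 phage origin. The catalogue lists a recombination-deficient growth strain, a usual precaution for keeping the AAV2 inverted terminal repeats intact. The annotated sequence shows one full AAV2 ITR and, on the other side of the payload, only short ITR fragments. This may reflect the difficulty of sequencing or annotating these hairpin repeats rather than a true truncation.

Between the ITRs lie two divergently oriented expression units. A human U6 RNA polymerase III promoter drives a synthetic single guide RNA, sgCTG, whose spacer consists of six CTG units, fused to the Streptococcus pyogenes Cas9 scaffold. A second, partial scaffold match sits just downstream. On the opposite strand, the CMV immediate-early enhancer and promoter drive EGFP, terminated by an SV40 polyadenylation signal, so transduced cells can be identified by fluorescence. No Cas9 is encoded, so the nuclease or nickase must be supplied separately.

The feature table also shows elements the catalogue entry does not mention: Tn7L and Tn7R ends flanking the AAV cassette together with a gentamicin resistance gene (with Pc promoter) and an additional SV40 poly(A) signal. This arrangement is typical of baculovirus shuttle (bacmid transposition) vectors, although the record does not state such a use. According to the record, the plasmid is used for in vivo experiments, in a study of Cas9 nickase-mediated contraction of CAG/CTG repeats at disease loci.
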