Features (pLannotate 1.2.2; 26 found; start..end, strand, type, name):
      4..20      -  CDS            lacZα (fragment): LacZα fragment of β-galactosidase; lacZ fragment
    183..348     +  mobile_element Tn7L: mini-Tn7 element (left end of the Tn7 transposon) Tn7
    377..511     -  polyA_signal   SV40 poly(A) signal: SV40 polyadenylation signal
    534..617     -  CDS            large T antigen (fragment): large T antigen from SV40 (simian virus 40)
    643..675     -  promoter       AmpR promoter (fragment): bla
    678..818     -  repeat_region  AAV2 ITR: inverted terminal repeat of adeno-associated virus serotype 2 inverted
    926..969     -  misc_RNA       gRNA scaffold (fragment): guide RNA scaffold for the Streptococcus pyogenes CRISPR/Cas9 system
    976..1051    -  misc_RNA       gRNA scaffold: guide RNA scaffold for the Streptococcus pyogenes CRISPR/Cas9 system
   1080..1320    -  promoter       U6 promoter: RNA polymerase III promoter for human U6 snRNA
   1398..1701    +  enhancer       CMV enhancer: human cytomegalovirus immediate early enhancer
   1702..1905    +  promoter       CMV promoter: human cytomegalovirus (CMV) immediate early promoter
   1940..2659    +  CDS            EGFP: the original enhanced GFP (Yang et al., 1996) mammalian codon-optimized
   2674..2692    -  promoter       T7 promoter: promoter for bacteriophage T7 RNA polymerase
   2718..2852    +  polyA_signal   SV40 poly(A) signal: SV40 polyadenylation signal
   2969..2996    -  repeat_region  AAV2 ITR (fragment): inverted terminal repeat of adeno-associated virus serotype 2 inverted
   3025..3052    -  repeat_region  AAV2 ITR (fragment): inverted terminal repeat of adeno-associated virus serotype 2 inverted
   3056..3073    +  misc_feature   MCS (fragment): pUC18/19 multiple cloning site
   3078..3425    +  CDS            YPR2_ECOLX (fragment): Protein predicted: Swiss-Prot protein existence level 4. From Escherichia coli.
   3403..3431    +  promoter       Pc promoter: intI1 (promoter lies within the coding sequence); class 1 integron promoter
   3620..4153    +  CDS            GmR: gentamycin acetyltransferase; aacC1; confers resistance to gentamycin
   4220..4444    +  mobile_element Tn7R: mini-Tn7 element (right end of the Tn7 transposon) Tn7
   4512..4563    +  misc_feature   bom (fragment): basis of mobility region from pBR322
   4749..5337    -  rep_origin     ori: high-copy-number ColE1/pMB1/pBR322/pUC origin of replication
   5508..6368    -  CDS            AmpR: β-lactamase; bla; confers resistance to ampicillin, carbenicillin, and related antibiotics
   6369..6473    -  promoter       AmpR promoter: bla
   6499..6953    -  rep_origin     f1 ori (sequence partly withheld): f1 bacteriophage origin of replication; arrow indicates direction of (+) strand synthesis
>Addgene plasmid #216734 | pAAV-U6-sgCTG-CMV-GFP | addgene full sequence | sequence record 430319 | Addgene NGS Result
CCATTCGCCATTCAGGCTGCAAATAAGCGTTGATATTCAGTCAATTACAAACATTAATAACGAAGAGATG
ACAGAAAAATTTTCATTCTGTGACAGAGAAAAAGTAGCCGAAGATGACGGTTTGTCACATGGAGTTGGCA
GGATGTTTGATTAAAAACATAACAGGAAGAAAAATGCCCCGCTGTGGGCGGACAAAATAGTTGGGAACTG
GGAGGGGTGGAAATGGAGTTTTTAAGGATTATTTAGGGAAGAGTGACAAAATAGATGGGAACTGGGTGTA
GCGTCGTAAGCTAATACGAAAATTAAAAATGACAAAATAGTTTGGAACTAGATTTCACTTATCTGGTTCG
GATCTCCTAGGCGATATCAGTGATCAGATCCAGACATGATAAGATACATTGATGAGTTTGGACAAACCAC
AACTAGAATGCAGTGAAAAAAATGCTTTATTTGTGAAATTTGTGATGCTATTGCTTTATTTGTAACCATT
ATAAGCTGCAATAAACAAGTTAACAACAACAATTGCATTCATTTTATGTTTCAGGTTCAGGGGGAGGTGT
GGGAGGTTTTTTAAAGCAAGTAAAACCTCTACAAATGTGGTATGGCTGATTATGATCCTCTAGTACTTCT
CGACAAGCTTACATTATTGAAGCATTTATCAGGGTTATTGTCTCAGACCTGCAGGCAGCTGCGCGCTCGC
TCGCTCACTGAGGCCGCCCGGGCAAAGCCCGGGCGTCGGGCGACCTTTGGTCGCCCGGCCTCAGTGAGCG
AGCGAGCGCGCAGAGAGGGAGTGGCCAACTCCATCACTAGGGGTTCCTTGTAGTTAATGATTAACCCGCC
ATGCTACTTATCTACGTAGCCATGCTCTAGAGCGGCCGCACGCGTACTAGAGCCATTTGTCTGCAGAATT
GGCGCACGCGCTAAAAACGGACTAGCCTTATTTTAACTTGCTATTTCTAGCTCTAAAACAAAAAAGCACC
GACTCGGTGCCACTTTTTCAAGTTGATAACGGACTAGCCTTATTTTAACTTGCTATTTCTAGCTCTAAAA
CGCAGCAGCAGCAGCAGCAGCGGTGTTTCGTCCTTTCCACAAGATATATAAAGCCAAGAAATCGAAATAC
TTTCAAGTTACGGTAAGCATATGATAGTCCATTTTAAAACATAATTTTAAAACTGCAAACTACCCAAGAA
ATTATTACTTTCTACGTCACGTATTTTGTACTAATATCTTTGTGTTTACAGTCAAATTAATTCCAATTAT
CTCTCTAACAGCCTTGTATCGTATATGCAAATATGAAGGAATCATGGGAAATAGGCCCTCACATGAAACG
AATTCTCGACTTATTAATAGTAATCAATTACGGGGTCATTAGTTCATAGCCCATATATGGAGTTCCGCGT
TACATAACTTACGGTAAATGGCCCGCCTGGCTGACCGCCCAACGACCCCCGCCCATTGACGTCAATAATG
ACGTATGTTCCCATAGTAACGCCAATAGGGACTTTCCATTGACGTCAATGGGTGGAGTATTTACGGTAAA
CTGCCCACTTGGCAGTACATCAAGTGTATCATATGCCAAGTACGCCCCCTATTGACGTCAATGACGGTAA
ATGGCCCGCCTGGCATTATGCCCAGTACATGACCTTATGGGACTTTCCTACTTGGCAGTACATCTACGTA
TTAGTCATCGCTATTACCATGGTGATGCGGTTTTGGCAGTACATCAATGGGCGTGGATAGCGGTTTGACT
CACGGGGATTTCCAAGTCTCCACCCCATTGACGTCAATGGGAGTTTGTTTTGGCACCAAAATCAACGGGA
CTTTCCAAAATGTCGTAACAACTCCGCCCCATTGACGCAAATGGGCGGTAGGCGTGTACGGTGGGAGGTC
TATATAAGCAGAGCTGGTTTAGTGAACCGTCAGATCCGCTAGCGCCACCATGGTGAGCAAGGGCGAGGAG
CTGTTCACCGGGGTGGTGCCCATCCTGGTCGAGCTGGACGGCGACGTAAACGGCCACAAGTTCAGCGTGT
CCGGCGAGGGCGAGGGCGATGCCACCTACGGCAAGCTGACCCTGAAGTTCATCTGCACCACCGGCAAGCT
GCCCGTGCCCTGGCCCACCCTCGTGACCACCCTGACCTACGGCGTGCAGTGCTTCAGCCGCTACCCCGAC
CACATGAAGCAGCACGACTTCTTCAAGTCCGCCATGCCCGAAGGCTACGTCCAGGAGCGCACCATCTTCT
TCAAGGACGACGGCAACTACAAGACCCGCGCCGAGGTGAAGTTCGAGGGCGACACCCTGGTGAACCGCAT
CGAGCTGAAGGGCATCGACTTCAAGGAGGACGGCAACATCCTGGGGCACAAGCTGGAGTACAACTACAAC
AGCCACAACGTCTATATCATGGCCGACAAGCAGAAGAACGGCATCAAGGTGAACTTCAAGATCCGCCACA
ACATCGAGGACGGCAGCGTGCAGCTCGCCGACCACTACCAGCAGAACACCCCCATCGGCGACGGCCCCGT
GCTGCTGCCCGACAACCACTACCTGAGCACCCAGTCCGCCCTGAGCAAAGACCCCAACGAGAAGCGCGAT
CACATGGTCCTGCTGGAGTTCGTGACCGCCGCCGGGATCACTCTCGGCATGGACGAGCTGTACAAGTAAG
GTACCCAATTCGCCCTATAGTGAGTCGTATTACGCGCGCAGCGGCCGACCATGGCCCAACTTGTTTATTG
CAGCTTATAATGGTTACAAATAAAGCAATAGCATCACAAATTTCACAAATAAAGCATTTTTTTCACTGCA
TTCTAGTTGTGGTTTGTCCAAACTCATCAATGTATCTTATCATGTCTGGATCTCCGGACACGTGCGGACC
GAGCGGCCGCTCTAGAGCATGGCTACGTAGATAAGTAGCATGGCGGGTTAATCATTAACTACAAGGAACC
CCTAGTGATGGAGTTGGCCACTCCCTCTCTGCGCGCTCGCTCGCTCACTGAGGCCGGGCGACCAAAGGTC
GCCCGACGCCCGGGCGGCCTCAGTGAGCGAGCGAGCGCGCAGCTGCCTGCAGGCATGCAAGCTGTAGCCA
ACCACTAGAACTATAGCTAGAGTCCTGGGCGAACAAACGATGCTCGCCTTCCAGAAAACCGAGGATGCGA
ACCACTTCATCCGGGGTCAGCACCACCGGCAAGCGCCGCGACGGCCGAGGTCTTCCGATCTCCTGAAGCC
AGGGCAGATCCGTGCACAGCACCTTGCCGTAGAAGAACAGCAAGGCCGCCAATGCCTGACGATGCGTGGA
GACCGAAACCTTGCGCTCGTTCGCCAGCCAGGACAGAAATGCCTCGACTTCGCTGCTGCCCAAGGTTGCC
GGGTGACGCACACCGTGGAAACGGATGAAGGCACGAACCCAGTTGACATAAGCCTGTTCGGTTCGTAAAC
TGTAATGCAAGTAGCGTATGCGCTCACGCAACTGGTCCAGAACCTTGACCGAACGCAGCGGTGGTAACGG
CGCAGTGGCGGTTTTCATGGCTTGTTATGACTGTTTTTTTGTACAGTCTATGCCTCGGGCATCCAAGCAG
CAAGCGCGTTACGCCGTGGGTCGATGTTTGATGTTATGGAGCAGCAACGATGTTACGCAGCAGCAACGAT
GTTACGCAGCAGGGCAGTCGCCCTAAAACAAAGTTAGGTGGCTCAAGTATGGGCATCATTCGCACATGTA
GGCTCGGCCCTGACCAAGTCAAATCCATGCGGGCTGCTCTTGATCTTTTCGGTCGTGAGTTCGGAGACGT
AGCCACCTACTCCCAACATCAGCCGGACTCCGATTACCTCGGGAACTTGCTCCGTAGTAAGACATTCATC
GCGCTTGCTGCCTTCGACCAAGAAGCGGTTGTTGGCGCTCTCGCGGCTTACGTTCTGCCCAAGTTTGAGC
AGCCGCGTAGTGAGATCTATATCTATGATCTCGCAGTCTCCGGCGAGCACCGGAGGCAGGGCATTGCCAC
CGCGCTCATCAATCTCCTCAAGCATGAGGCCAACGCGCTTGGTGCTTATGTGATCTACGTGCAAGCAGAT
TACGGTGACGATCCCGCAGTGGCTCTCTATACAAAGTTGGGCATACGGGAAGAAGTGATGCACTTTGATA
TCGACCCAAGTACCGCCACCTAACAATTCGTTCAAGCCGAGATCGGCTTCCCGGCCGCGGAGTTGTTCGG
TAAATTGTCACAACGCCGCGAATATAGTCTTTACCATGCCCTTGGCCACGCCCCTCTTTAATACGACGGG
CAATTTGCACTTCAGAAAATGAAGAGTTTGCTTTAGCCATAACAAAAGTCCAGTATGCTTTTTCACAGCA
TAACTGGACTGATTTCAGTTTACAACTATTCTGTCTAGTTTAAGACTTTATTGTCATAGTTTAGATCTAT
TTTGTTCAGTTTAAGACTTTATTGTCCGCCCACACCCGCTTACGCAGGGCATCCATTTATTACTCAACCG
TAACCGATTTTGCCAGGTTACGCGGCTGGTCTATGCGGTGTGAAATACCGCACAGATGCGTAAGGAGAAA
ATACCGCATCAGGCGCTCTTCCGCTTCCTCGCTCACTGACTCGCTGCGCTCGGTCGTTCGGCTGCGGCGA
GCGGTATCAGCTCACTCAAAGGCGGTAATACGGTTATCCACAGAATCAGGGGATAACGCAGGAAAGAACA
TGTGAGCAAAAGGCCAGCAAAAGGCCAGGAACCGTAAAAAGGCCGCGTTGCTGGCGTTTTTCCATAGGCT
CCGCCCCCCTGACGAGCATCACAAAAATCGACGCTCAAGTCAGAGGTGGCGAAACCCGACAGGACTATAA
AGATACCAGGCGTTTCCCCCTGGAAGCTCCCTCGTGCGCTCTCCTGTTCCGACCCTGCCGCTTACCGGAT
ACCTGTCCGCCTTTCTCCCTTCGGGAAGCGTGGCGCTTTCTCATAGCTCACGCTGTAGGTATCTCAGTTC
GGTGTAGGTCGTTCGCTCCAAGCTGGGCTGTGTGCACGAACCCCCCGTTCAGCCCGACCGCTGCGCCTTA
TCCGGTAACTATCGTCTTGAGTCCAACCCGGTAAGACACGACTTATCGCCACTGGCAGCAGCCACTGGTA
ACAGGATTAGCAGAGCGAGGTATGTAGGCGGTGCTACAGAGTTCTTGAAGTGGTGGCCTAACTACGGCTA
CACTAGAAGAACAGTATTTGGTATCTGCGCTCTGCTGAAGCCAGTTACCTTCGGAAAAAGAGTTGGTAGC
TCTTGATCCGGCAAACAAACCACCGCTGGTAGCGGTGGTTTTTTTGTTTGCAAGCAGCAGATTACGCGCA
GAAAAAAAGGATCTCAAGAAGATCCTTTGATCTTTTCTACGGGGTCTGACGCTCAGTGGAACGAAAACTC
ACGTTAAGGGATTTTGGTCATGAGATTATCAAAAAGGATCTTCACCTAGATCCTTTTAAATTAAAAATGA
AGTTTTAAATCAATCTAAAGTATATATGAGTAAACTTGGTCTGACAGTTACCAATGCTTAATCAGTGAGG
CACCTATCTCAGCGATCTGTCTATTTCGTTCATCCATAGTTGCCTGACTCCCCGTCGTGTAGATAACTAC
GATACGGGAGGGCTTACCATCTGGCCCCAGTGCTGCAATGATACCGCGAGACCCACGCTCACCGGCTCCA
GATTTATCAGCAATAAACCAGCCAGCCGGAAGGGCCGAGCGCAGAAGTGGTCCTGCAACTTTATCCGCCT
CCATCCAGTCTATTAATTGTTGCCGGGAAGCTAGAGTAAGTAGTTCGCCAGTTAATAGTTTGCGCAACGT
TGTTGCCATTGCTACAGGCATCGTGGTGTCACGCTCGTCGTTTGGTATGGCTTCATTCAGCTCCGGTTCC
CAACGATCAAGGCGAGTTACATGATCCCCCATGTTGTGCAAAAAAGCGGTTAGCTCCTTCGGTCCTCCGA
TCGTTGTCAGAAGTAAGTTGGCCGCAGTGTTATCACTCATGGTTATGGCAGCACTGCATAATTCTCTTAC
TGTCATGCCATCCGTAAGATGCTTTTCTGTGACTGGTGAGTACTCAACCAAGTCATTCTGAGAATAGTGT
ATGCGGCGACCGAGTTGCTCTTGCCCGGCGTCAATACGGGATAATACCGCGCCACATAGCAGAACTTTAA
AAGTGCTCATCATTGGAAAACGTTCTTCGGGGCGAAAACTCTCAAGGATCTTACCGCTGTTGAGATCCAG
TTCGATGTAACCCACTCGTGCACCCAACTGATCTTCAGCATCTTTTACTTTCACCAGCGTTTCTGGGTGA
GCAAAAACAGGAAGGCAAAATGCCGCAAAAAAGGGAATAAGGGCGACACGGAAATGTTGAATACTCATAC
TCTTCCTTTTTCAATATTATTGAAGCATTTATCAGGGTTATTGTCTCATGAGCGGATACATATTTGAATG
TATTTAGAAAAATAAACAAATAGGGGTTCCGCGCACATTTCCCCGAAAAGTGCCACCTAAATTGTAAGCG
TTAATATTTTGTTAAAATTCGCGTTAAATTTTTGTTAAATCAGCTCATTTTTTAACCAATAGGCCGAAAT
CGGCAAAATCCCTTATAAATCAAAAGAATAGACCGAGATAGGGT
[37 nt withheld, positions 6625-6661]
AAGAACGTGGACTCCAACGTCAAAGG
[49 nt withheld, positions 6688-6736]
T
[91 nt withheld, positions 6738-6828]
G
[124 nt withheld, positions 6830-6953]
C
